>Addgene plasmid #83545 | pILGFPE9 | depositor full sequence | sequence record 159483 | pILGFPE9 sequence 5373 bps
GATCCTCTAAAGGTGAAGAATTATTCACTGGTGTTGTCCCAATTTTGGTTGAATTAGATGGTGATGTTAA
TGGTCACAAATTTTCTGTCTCCGGTGAAGGTGAAGGTGATGCTACTTACGGTAAATTGACCTTAAAATTT
ATTTGTACTACTGGTAAATTGCCAGTTCCATGGCCAACCTTAGTCACTACTTTCGGTTATGGTGTTCAAT
GTTTTGCGAGATACCCAGATCATATGAAACAACATGACTTTTTCAAGTCTGCCATGCCAGAAGGTTATGT
TCAAGAAAGAACTATTTTTTTCAAAGATGACGGTAACTACAAGACCAGAGCTGAAGTCAAGTTTGAAGGT
GATACCTTAGTTAATAGAATCGAATTAAAAGGTATTGATTTTAAAGAAGATGGTAACATTTTAGGTCACA
AATTGGAATACAACTATAACTCTCACAATGTTTACATCATGGCTGACAAACAAAAGAATGGTATCAAAGT
TAACTTCAAAATTAGACACAACATTGAAGATGGTTCTGTTCAATTAGCTGACCATTATCAACAAAATACT
CCAATTGGTGATGGTCCAGTCTTGTTACCAGACAACCATTACTTATCCACTCAATCTGCCTTATCCAAAG
ATCCAAACGAAAAGAGAGACCACATGGTCTTGTTAGAATTTGTTACTGCTGCTGGTATTACCCATGGTAT
GGATGAATTGTACAAAAGATCTTAAACTAGTAGGACTATTTGCAAAGGGAAGGGATGCTAAGGTAGAGGG
TGAACGTTACAGAAAAGCAGGCTGGGAAGCATATTTGAGAAGATGCGGCCAGCAAAACTAAAAAACTGTA
TTATAAGTAAATGCATGTATACTAAACTCACAAATTAGAGCTTCAATTTAATTATATCAGTTATTACCCG
GGAATCTCGGTCGTAATGATTTAAATGCATGCAAGCTTGGCGTAATCATGGTCATAGCTGTTTCCTGTGT
GAAATTGTTATCCGCTCACAATTCCACACAACATACGAGCCGGAAGCATAAAGTGTAAAGCCTGGGGTGC
CTAATGAGTGAGCTAACTCACATTAATTGCGTTGCGCTCACTGCCCGCTTTCCAGTCGGGAAACCTGTCG
TGCCAGCTGCATTAATGAATCGGCCAACGCGCGGGGAGAGGCGGTTTGCGTATTGGGCGCTCTTCCGCTT
CCTCGCTCACTGACTCGCTGCGCTCGGTCGTTCGGCTGCGGCGAGCGGTATCAGCTCACTCAAAGGCGGT
AATACGGTTATCCACAGAATCAGGGGATAACGCAGGAAAGAACATGTGAGCAAAAGGCCAGCAAAAGGCC
AGGAACCGTAAAAAGGCCGCGTTGCTGGCGTTTTTCCATAGGCTCCGCCCCCCTGACGAGCATCACAAAA
ATCGACGCTCAAGTCAGAGGTGGCGAAACCCGACAGGACTATAAAGATACCAGGCGTTTCCCCCTGGAAG
CTCCCTCGTGCGCTCTCCTGTTCCGACCCTGCCGCTTACCGGATACCTGTCCGCCTTTCTCCCTTCGGGA
AGCGTGGCGCTTTCTCATAGCTCACGCTGTAGGTATCTCAGTTCGGTGTAGGTCGTTCGCTCCAAGCTGG
GCTGTGTGCACGAACCCCCCGTTCAGCCCGACCGCTGCGCCTTATCCGGTAACTATCGTCTTGAGTCCAA
CCCGGTAAGACACGACTTATCGCCACTGGCAGCAGCCACTGGTAACAGGATTAGCAGAGCGAGGTATGTA
GGCGGTGCTACAGAGTTCTTGAAGTGGTGGCCTAACTACGGCTACACTAGAAGGACAGTATTTGGTATCT
GCGCTCTGCTGAAGCCAGTTACCTTCGGAAAAAGAGTTGGTAGCTCTTGATCCGGCAAACAAACCACCGC
TGGTAGCGGTGGTTTTTTTGTTTGCAAGCAGCAGATTACGCGCAGAAAAAAAGGATCTCAAGAAGATCCT
TTGATCTTTTCTACGGGGTCTGACGCTCAGTGGAACGAAAACTCACGTTAAGGGATTTTGGTCATGAGAT
TATCAAAAAGGATCTTCACCTAGATCCTTTTAAATTAAAAATGAAGTTTTAAATCAATCTAAAGTATATA
TGAGTAAACTTGGTCTGACAGTTACCAATGCTTAATCAGTGAGGCACCTATCTCAGCGATCTGTCTATTT
CGTTCATCCATAGTTGCCTGACTCCCCGTCGTGTAGATAACTACGATACGGGAGGGCTTACCATCTGGCC
CCAGTGCTGCAATGATACCGCGAGACCCACGCTCACCGGCTCCAGATTTATCAGCAATAAACCAGCCAGC
CGGAAGGGCCGAGCGCAGAAGTGGTCCTGCAACTTTATCCGCCTCCATCCAGTCTATTAATTGTTGCCGG
GAAGCTAGAGTAAGTAGTTCGCCAGTTAATAGTTTGCGCAACGTTGTTGCCATTGCTACAGGCATCGTGG
TGTCACGCTCGTCGTTTGGTATGGCTTCATTCAGCTCCGGTTCCCAACGATCAAGGCGAGTTACATGATC
CCCCATGTTGTGCAAAAAAGCGGTTAGCTCCTTCGGTCCTCCGATCGTTGTCAGAAGTAAGTTGGCCGCA
GTGTTATCACTCATGGTTATGGCAGCACTGCATAATTCTCTTACTGTCATGCCATCCGTAAGATGCTTTT
CTGTGACTGGTGAGTACTCAACCAAGTCATTCTGAGAATAGTGTATGCGGCGACCGAGTTGCTCTTGCCC
GGCGTCAATACGGGATAATACCGCGCCACATAGCAGAACTTTAAAAGTGCTCATCATTGGAAAACGTTCT
TCGGGGCGAAAACTCTCAAGGATCTTACCGCTGTTGAGATCCAGTTCGATGTAACCCACTCGTGCACCCA
ACTGATCTTCAGCATCTTTTACTTTCACCAGCGTTTCTGGGTGAGCAAAAACAGGAAGGCAAAATGCCGC
AAAAAAGGGAATAAGGGCGACACGGAAATGTTGAATACTCATACTCTTCCTTTTTCAATATTATTGAAGC
ATTTATCAGGGTTATTGTCTCATGAGCGGATACATATTTGAATGTATTTAGAAAAATAAACAAATAGGGG
TTCCGCGCACATTTCCCCGAAAAGTGCCACCTGACGTCTAAGAAACCATTATTATCATGACATTAACCTA
TAAAAATAGGCGTATCACGAGGCCCTTTCGTCTCGCGCGTTTCGGTGATGACGGTGAAAACCTCTGACAC
ATGCAGCTCCCGGAGACGGTCACAGCTTGTCTGTAAGCGGATGCCGGGAGCAGACAAGCCCGTCAGGGCG
CGTCAGCGGGTGTTGGCGGGTGTCGGGGCTGGCTTAACTATGCGGCATCAGAGCAGATTGTACTGAGAGT
GCACCATATGCGGTGTGAAATACCGCACAGATGCGTAAGGAGAAAATACCGCATCAGGCGCCATTCGCCA
TTCAGGCTGCGCAACTGTTGGGAAGGGCGATCGGTGCGGGCCTCTTCGCTATTACGCCAGCTGGCGAAAG
GGGGATGTGCTGCAAGGCGATTAAGTTGGGTAACGCCAGGGTTTTCCCAGTCACGACGTTGTAAAACGAC
GGCCAGTGAATTCATTTAAATTTTTTTGATTCGGTAATCTCCGAGCAGAAGGAAGAACGAAGGAAGGAGC
ACAGACTTAGATTGGTATATATACGCATATGTGGTGTTGAAGAAACATGAAATTGCCCAGTATTCTTAAC
CCAACTGCACAGAACAAAAACCTGCAGGAAACGAAGATAAAACATGTCCACAAAATCATATACCAGTAGA
GCTGAGACTCATGCAAGTCCGGTTGCATCGAAACTTTTACGTTTAATGGATGAAAAGAAGACCAATTTGT
GTGCTTCTCTTGACGTTCGTTCGACTGATGAGCTATTGAAACTTGTTGAAACGTTGGGTCCATACATTTG
CCTTTTGAAAACACACGTTGATATCTTGGATGATTTCAGTTATGAGGGTACTGTCGTTCCATTGAAAGCA
TTGGCAGAGAAATACAAGTTCTTGATATTTGAGGACAGAAAATTCGCCGATATCGGTAACACAGTCAAAT
TACAATATACATCGGGCGTTTACCGTATCGCAGAATGGTCTGATATCACCAACGCCCACGGGGTTACTGG
TGCTGGTATTGTTGCTGGCTTGAAACAAGGTGCGCAAGAGGTCACCAAAGAACCAAGGGGATTATTGATG
CTTGCTGAATTGTCTTCCAAGGGTTCTCTAGCACACGGTGAATATACTAAGGGTACCGTTGATATTGCAA
AGAGTGATAAAGATTTCGTTATTGGGTTCATTGCTCAGAACGATATGGGAGGAAGAGAAGAAGGGTTTGA
TTGGCTAATCATGACCCCAGGTGTAGGTTTAGACGACAAAGGCGATGCATTGGGTCAGCAGTACAGAACC
GTCGACGAAGTTGTAAGTGGTGGATCAGATATCATCATTGTTGGCAGAGGACTTTTCGCCAAGGGTAGAG
ATCCTAAGGTTGAAGGTGAAAGATACAGAAATGCTGGATGGGAAGCGTACCAAAAGAGAATCAGCGCTCC
CCATTAATTATACAGGAAACTTAATAGAACAAATCACATATTTAATCTAATAGCCACCTGCATTGGCACG
GTGCAACACTCACTTCAACTTCATCTTACAAAAGATCACGTGATCTGTTGTATTGGGATCTCTAGACCTA
ATAACTTCGTATAGCATACATTATACGAAGTTATATTAAGGGTTGCTCGACAGAAAGCGACCACCCAACT
TTGGCTGATAATAGCGTATAAACAATGCATACTTTGTACGTTCAAAATACAATGCAGTAGATATATTTAT
GCATATTACATATAATACATATCACATAGGAAGCAACAGGCGCGTTGGACTTTTAATTTTCGAGGACCGC
GAATCCTTACATCACACCCAATCCCCCACAAGTGATCCCCCACACACCATAGCTTCAAAATGTTTCTACT
CCTTTTTTACTCTTCCAGATTTTCTCGGACTCCGCGCATCGCCGTACCACTTCAAAACACCCAAGCACAG
CATACTAAATTTCCCCTCTTTCTTCCTCTAGGGTGTCGTTAATTACCCGTACTAAAGGTTTGGAAAAGAA
AAAAGAGACCGCCTCGTTTCTTTTTCTTCGTCGAAAAAGGCAATAAAAATTTTTATCACGTTTCTTTTTC
TTGAAAATTTTTTTTTTTGATTTTTTTCTCTTTCGATGACCTCCCATTGATATTTAAGTTAATAAACGGT
CTTCAATTTCTCAAGTTTCAGTTTCATTTTTCTTGTTCTATTACAACTTTTTTTACTTCTTGCTCATTAG
AAAGAAAGCATAGCAATCTAATCTAAGTTTTAATTACAAACTCGAGAAAATGG
Features (pLannotate 1.2.2; 16 found; start..end, strand, type, name):
      6..716     +  CDS            GFPmut3: GFPmut3 is a basic (constitutively fluorescent) green fluorescent protein published in 1996, derived from Aequorea victoria. It is reported to be a very rapidly-maturing weak dimer.
    732..831     +  CDS            URA3 (fragment): orotidine-5'-phosphate decarboxylase, required for uracil biosynthesis; S. cerevisiae URA3; yeast auxotrophic marker, counterselectable with 5-fluoroorotic acid (5-FOA)
    985..1001    -  protein_bind   lac operator: The lac repressor binds to the lac operator to inhibit transcription in E. coli. This inhibition can be relieved by adding lactose or isopropyl-β-D-thiogalactopyranoside (IPTG). lac repressor encoded by lacI
   1009..1039    -  promoter       lac promoter: promoter for the E. coli lac operon
   1054..1075    -  protein_bind   CAP binding site: CAP binding activates transcription in the presence of cAMP. E. coli catabolite activator protein
   1088..1180    -  CDS            lacI (fragment): lac repressor; lacI; The lac repressor binds to the lac operator to inhibit transcription in E. coli. This inhibition can be relieved by adding lactose or isopropyl-β-D-thiogalactopyranoside (IPTG).
   1363..1951    -  rep_origin     ori: high-copy-number ColE1/pMB1/pBR322/pUC origin of replication
   2122..2982    -  CDS            AmpR: β-lactamase; bla; confers resistance to ampicillin, carbenicillin, and related antibiotics
   2983..3087    -  promoter       AmpR promoter: bla
   3182..3217    +  CDS            rop (fragment): Rop protein, which maintains plasmids at low copy number; rop
   3319..3418    +  misc_feature   bom (fragment): basis of mobility region from pBR322
   3424..3581    -  CDS            lacZα (fragment): LacZα fragment of β-galactosidase; lacZ fragment
   3588..3751    +  promoter       URA3 promoter (fragment): S. cerevisiae URA3
   3754..4539    +  CDS            URA3: PYRF_YEAST - Experimental evidence at protein level: Swiss-Prot protein existence level 1. From Saccharomyces cerevisiae (strain ATCC 204508 / S288c) (Baker's yeast).
   4691..4724    +  protein_bind   loxP: Cre-mediated recombination occurs in the 8-bp core sequence (GCATACAT). Cre recombinase
   4940..5347    +  promoter       TEF1 promoter: S. cerevisiae TEF1; promoter for EF-1α
