[The description below was written by a language model from this plasmid's Addgene catalogue record and pLannotate feature annotations shown in this document.]
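Description:
pILGFPE9 is a yeast promoter-reporter plasmid built on the high-copy pUC19 backbone and designed to measure the expression output of the Saccharomyces cerevisiae TEF1 promoter. In E. coli it replicates from the pUC/ColE1-type origin and is selected with ampicillin through the β-lactamase gene. Remnants of the pUC19 lac region (lac promoter and operator, CAP site, a lacZα fragment) are also annotated. No yeast replication origin (2μ or CEN/ARS) appears in the feature table. This, together with short S. cerevisiae URA3 promoter and coding fragments flanking the cassette, suggests a design for chromosomal integration rather than episomal maintenance, although the record does not state this explicitly.

The payload is the TEF1 promoter, which drives translation elongation factor EF-1α in yeast and is generally regarded as strong and constitutive. It sits immediately upstream of yEGFP across the plasmid's numbering origin, so the promoter annotated at the end of the sequence reads directly into the reporter at its start. The annotation tool labels the reporter GFPmut3, the Aequorea-derived variant on which yeast-enhanced GFP is based. Yeast selection is by uracil prototrophy. The catalogue specifies a Kluyveromyces lactis URA3 marker for use in S. cerevisiae, whereas the automated annotation matched this open reading frame to the S. cerevisiae orthologue. A single loxP site lies between the marker and the TEF1 promoter, and no second site is annotated. No transcription terminator for the reporter is annotated either.

The plasmid comes from a study comparing yeast promoter activities on different carbon sources and across the diauxic shift, with GFP fluorescence as the readout of promoter strength.
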