Addgene plasmid #83545: pILGFPE9
Purpose: Used to evaluate the expression output of TEF1 promoter with yEGFP used as the reporter gene.
Depositing lab: Claudia Vickers. Depositing organization: University of Queensland. Publication: Controlling heterologous gene expression in yeast cell factories on different carbon substrates and across the diauxic shift: a comparison of yeast promoter activities. Peng B, Williams TC, Henry M, Nielsen LK, Vickers CE. Microb Cell Fact. 2015 Jun 26;14:91. doi: 10.1186/s12934-015-0278-5. PubMed 26112740.
Backbone
  Vector backbone: pUC19
  Vector type: Yeast Expression
  Selectable markers: URA3 ; kluyveromyces lactis in S. cerevisiae
Growth in bacteria
  Bacterial resistance: Ampicillin, 100 μg/mL
  Growth temperature: 37°C
  Growth strain: alpha-Select
  Growth instructions: alpha-Select from BIOLINE (Genotype: F- deoR endA1 recA1 relA1 gyrA96 hsdR17(rk-, mk+) supE44 thi-1 phoA Δ(lacZYA-argF)U169 Φ80lacZΔM15 λ-)
  Copy number: High Copy
Gene/Insert
  Gene/Insert name: TEF1 promoter-yEGFP
  Species: S. cerevisiae (budding yeast)
  Promoter: TEF1
  Cloning method: Restriction Enzyme; 5′ cloning site unknown (unknown if destroyed); 3′ cloning site unknown (unknown if destroyed)
  Sequencing primers: 5′ unknown; 3′ yGFP-R
Terms and licenses: Academic/Nonprofit Terms; Industry Terms: Not Available to Industry
How to cite: pILGFPE9 was a gift from Claudia Vickers (Addgene plasmid # 83545 ; http://n2t.net/addgene:83545 ; RRID:Addgene_83545)
