>Addgene plasmid #83545 | pILGFPE9 | addgene partial sequence | sequence record 161729 | yGFP-R 5'-GCATCACCTTCACCTTCACC-3'
TTAACATCACCATCTAATTCAACCAAAATTGGGACAACACCAGTGAATAATTCTTCACCTTTAGAGGATC
CCATTTTCTCGAGTTTGTAATTAAAACTTAGATTAGATTGCTATGCTTTCTTTCTAATGAGCAAGAAGTA
AAAAAAGTTGTAATAGAACAAGAAAAATGAAACTGAAACTTGAGAAATTGAAGACCGTTTATTAACTTAA
ATATCAATGGGAGGTCATCGAAAGAGAAAAAAATCAAAAAAAAAAATTTTCAAGAAAAAGAAACGTGATA
AAAATTTTTATTGCCTTTTTCGACGAAGAAAAAGAAACGAGGCGGTCTCTTTTTTCTTTTCCAAACCTTT
AGTACGGGTAATTAACGACACCCTAGAGGAAGAAAGAGGGGAAATTTAGTATGCTGTGCTTGGGTGTTTT
GAAGTGGTACGGCGATGCGCGGAGTCCGAGAAAATCTGGAAGAGTAAAAAAGGAGTAGAAACATTTTGAA
GCTATGGTGTGTGGGGGATCACTTGTGGGGGATTGGGTGTGATGTAAGGATTCGCGGTCCTCGAAAATTA
AAAGTCCAACGCGCCTGTTGCTTCCTATGTGATATGTATTATATGTAATATGCATAAATATATCTACTGC
ATTGTATTTTGAACGTACAAAGTATGCATTGTTTATACGCTATTATCAGCCAAAGTTGGGTGGTCGCTTT
CTGGTCGAGCAACCCTTAATATAACTTCGTATAATGTATGCTATACGAAGTTATTAGGTCTAGAGATCCC
AATACAACAGATCACGTGATCTTTTGTAAGATGAAGTTGAAGTAGTGTTGCACCGTGCCAATGCAGGTGG
CTATTAGATTAAATATGTGATTTGTTCTATTAAGTTTCCTGTATAATTAATGGGGAGCGCTGATTCTCTT
TTGGTACGCTTCCCATCCAGCATTTCTGTATCTTTCACCTTCAACCTTAGGATCTCTACCCTTGGCGAAA
AGTCCTCTGCCAACAATGATGATATCTGATCCACCACTTA
