>Addgene plasmid #83545 | pILGFPE9 | addgene partial sequence | sequence record 161730 | M13-Rev 5'-CAGGAAACAGCTATGACC-3'
CATGCATTTAAATCATTACGACCGAGATTCCCGGGTAATAACTGATATAATTAAATTGAAGCTCTAATTT
GTGAGTTTAGTATACATGCATTTACTTATAATACAGTTTTTTAGTTTTGCTGGCCGCATCTTCTCAAATA
TGCTTCCCAGCCTGCTTTTCTGTAACGTTCACCCTCTACCTTAGCATCCCTTCCCTTTGCAAATAGTCCT
ACTAGTTTAAGATCTTTTGTACAATTCATCCATACCATGGGTAATACCAGCAGCAGTAACAAATTCTAAC
AAGACCATGTGGTCTCTCTTTTCGTTTGGATCTTTGGATAAGGCAGATTGAGTGGATAAGTAATGGTTGT
CTGGTAACAAGACTGGACCATCACCAATTGGAGTATTTTGTTGATAATGGTCAGCTAATTGAACAGAACC
ATCTTCAATGTTGTGTCTAATTTTGAAGTTAACTTTGATACCATTCTTTTGTTTGTCAGCCATGATGTAA
ACATTGTGAGAGTTATAGTTGTATTCCAATTTGTGACCTAAAATGTTACCATCTTCTTTAAAATCAATAC
CTTTTAATTCGATTCTATTAACTAAGGTATCACCTTCAAACTTGACTTCAGCTCTGGTCTTGTAGTTACC
GTCATCTTTGAAAAAAATAGTTCTTTCTTGAACATAACCTTCTGGCATGGCAGACTTGAAAAAGTCATGT
TGTTTCATATGATCTGGGTATCTCGCAAAACATTGAACACCATAACCGAAAGTAGTGACTAAGGTTGGCC
ATGGAACTGGCAATTTACCAGTAGTACAAATAAATTTTAAGGTCAATTTACCGTAAGTAGCATCACCTTC
ACCTTCACCGGAGACAGAAAATTTGTGACCATTAACATCACCATCTAATTCAACCAAAATTGGGACAACA
CCAGTGAATAATTCTTCACCTTTAGAGGATCCCATTTTCTCGAGTTTGTAATTAAAACTTAGATTAGATT
GCTATGCTTTCTTTCTAATGAGCAAGAAGTAAAAAAAGTTGTAATAGAACAAGAAAAATGAAACTG
